>Addgene plasmid #180579 | pAAV-CAG-R-Hras | addgene full sequence | sequence record 355656 | Addgene Partial NGS Result
AATCAGAGCGGCGCGCTCCGAAAGTTTCCTTTTATGGCGAGGCGGCGGCGGCGGCGGCCCTATAAAAAGC
GAAGCGCGCGGCGGGCGGGAGTCGCTGCGCGCTGCCTTCGCCCCGTGCCCCGCTCCGCCGCCGCCTCGCG
CCGCCCGCCCCGGCTCTGACTGACCGCGTTACTCCCACAGGTGAGCGGGCGGGACGGCCCTTCTCCTCCG
GGCTGTAATTAGCGCTTGGTTTAATGACGGCTTGTTTCTTTTCTGTGGCTGCGTGAAAGCCTTGAGGGGC
TCCGGGAGGGCCCTTTGTGCGGGGGGAGCGGCTCGGGGCTGTCCGCGGGGGGACGGCTGCCTTCGGGGGG
GACGGGGCAGGGCGGGGTTCGGCTTCTGGCGTGTGACCGGCGGCTCTAGAGCCTCTGCTAACCATGTTCA
TGCCTTCTTCTTTTTCCTACAGCTCCTGGGCAACGTGCTGGTTATTGTGCTGTCTCATCATTTTGGCAAA
GAATTGCTCGAGGTCACCATGGCCACCATCAAAGAGTTCATGCGCTTCAAGGTGCGCATGGAGGGCTCCA
TGAACGGCCACGAGTTCGAGATCGAGGGCGAGGGCGAGGGCCGCCCCTACGAGGGCACCCAGACCGCCAA
GCTGAAGGTGACCAAGGGCGGCCCCCTGCCCTTCGCCTGGGACATCCTGTCCCCCCAGTTCATGTACGGC
TCCGAGGCGTACGTGAGGCACCCCGCCGACATCCCCGATTACAAGAAGCTGCCCTTCCCCGAGGGCTTCA
AGTGGGAGCGCGTGATGAACTTCGAAGACGGCGGTCTGGTGACCGTTACCCAGGACTCCTCCCTGCAGGA
CGGCACGCTGATCTGCAAGGTGAAGATGCGCGGCACCAACTTCCCCCCCGACGGCCCCGTAATGCAGAAG
AAGACCATGGGCTGGGAGGCCTCCACCGAGATGCTGTACCCCGAAGACGGCGTGCTGAAGGGCCATAGCT
ATCAGGCCCTGAAGCTGAAGGACGGCGGCCACTACCTGGTGGAGTTCGAGACCATCTACATGGCCAAGAA
GCCCGTGCAACTGCCCGGCGATTACTGTGTGGACACCAAGCTGGACATCACCTCCCACAACGAGGACTAC
ACCATCGTGGAACAGTACGGGCGCTCCGAGGGCCGCCACCGTCTGGGCATGGACGAGCGGTACAAGTTAG
GGCATGGTACAGGTAGCACAGGCAGCGGTAGCTCCGGTACCCTGTACAAGTCCGGACTCAGATCTCGAGC
CACCATGCCTTCTAAGACAAGCAACACTATCCGTGTTTTCTTGCCGAACAAGCAAAGAACAGTGGTCAAT
GTGCGAAATGGAATGAGCTTGCATGACTGCCTTATGAAAGCACTCAAGGTGAGGGGCCTGCAACCAGAGT
GCTGTGCAGTGTTCAGACTTCTCCACGAACACAAAGGTAAAAAAGCACGCTTAGATTGGAATACTGATGC
TGCGTCTTTGATTGGAGAAGAACTTCAAGTAGATTTCCTGGGATCCGGCGCAACAAACTTCTCTCTGCTG
AAACAAGCCGGAGATGTCGAAGAGAATCCTGGACCGATGGTGAGCAAGAGCGAGGAGGTCATCAAAGAGT
TCATGCGCTTCAAGGTGCGCTTGGAGGGCTCCATGAACGGCCACGAGTTCGAGATCGAGGGCGAGGGCGA
GGGCCGCCCCTACGAGGGCACCCAGACCGCCAAGCTGAAGGTGACCAAGGGCGGCCCCCTGCCCTTCGCC
TGGGACATCCTGTCCCCCCAGATCATGTACGGCTCCAAGGCGTACGTGAAGCACCCCGCCGACGTCCCCG
ATTACATGAAGCTGTCCTTCCCCGAGGGCTTCAAGTGGGAGCGCGTGATGCACTTCGAGGACGGCGGTCT
GGTGACCGTGACTCAGGACACCTCCCTGCAGGACGGCACGCTGATCTACAAGGTGAAGATGCGCGGCACC
AACTTCCCCCCCGACGGCCCCGTAATGCAGAAGAAGACCTTGGGCTGGGATTATGCCACCGAGCGCCTGT
ACCCCGAAGACGGCGTGCTGAAGGGCGAGCTTCTGGGGCGCCTGAAGCTGAAGGACGGCGGCCTCAACCT
GGTGGAGTTCAAGACCATCTACATGGCCAAGAAGCCCGTGCAACTGCCCGGCTACTACTTCGTGGACACC
AAGCTGGGCATCACCTCCCACAACGAGGACTACACCATCGTGGAACAGTACGAGCGCTCCGAGGGCCGCC
ACCACCTGGGGCATGGCACCGGCAGCACCGGCAGCGGCAGCTCCGGTACCGCCTCCTCCGAGGACAACAA
CCTGTACAAG
[498 nt withheld, positions 2321-2818]
AAGCTGCGGAAGCTGAACCCTCCTGATGAGAGTGGCCCCGGCTGCATGAGCTGCAAGTGTGTGCTCTCCT
GAATCTCCGGAATCAACCTCTGGATTACAAAATTTGTGAAAGATTGACTGGTATTCTTAACTATGTTGCT
CCTTTTACGCTATGTGGATACGCTGCTTTAATGCCTTTGTATCATGCTATTGCTTCCCGTATGGCTTTCA
TTTTCTCCTCCTTGTATAAATCCTGGTTGCTGTCTCTTTATGAGGAGTTGTGGCCCGTTGTCAGGCAACG
TGGCGTGGTGTGCACTGTGTTTGCTGACGCAACCCCCACTGGTTGGGGCATTGCCACCACCTGTCAGCTC
CTTTCCGGGACTTTCGCTTTCCCCCTCCCTATTGCCACGGCGGAACTCATCGCCGCCTGCCTTGCCCGCT
GCTGGACAGGGGCTCGGCTGTTGGGCACTGACAATTCCGTGGTGTTGTCGGGGAAATCATCGTCCTTTCC
TTGGCTGCTCGCCTGTGTTGCCACCTGGATTCTGCGCGGGACGTCCTTCTGCTACGTCCCTTCGGCCCTC
AATCCAGCGGACCTTCCTTCCCGCGGCCTGCTGCCGGCTCTGCGGCCTCTTCCGCGTCTTCGCCTTCGCC
CTCAGACGAGTCGGATCTCCCTTTGGGCCGCCTCCCCGCATCGATACCGTCGACCCGGGCGGCCGCTTCG
AGCAGACATGATAAGATACATTGATGAGTTTGGACAAACCACAACTAGAATGCAGTGAAAAAAATGCTTT
ATTTGTGAAATTTGTGATGCTATTGCTTTATTTGTAACCATTATAAGCTGCAATAAACAAGTTAACAACA
ACAATTGCATTCATTTTATGTTTCAGGTTCAGGGGGAGATGTGGGAGGTTTTTTAAAGCAAGTAAAACCT
CTACAAATGTGGTAAAATCGATAAGGATCTTCCTAGAGCATGGCTACGTAGATAAGTAGCATGGCGGGTT
AATCATTAACTACAAGGAACCCCTAGTGATGGAGTTGGCCACTCCCTCTCTGCGCGCTCGCTCGCTCACT
GAGGCCGGGCGACCAAAGGTCGCCCGACGCCCGGGCTTTGCCCGGGCGGCCTCAGTGAGCGAGCGAGCGC
GCAGCTGCATTAATGAATCGGCCAACGCGCGGGGAGAGGCGGTTTGCGTATTGGGCGCTCTTCCGCTTCC
TCGCTCACTGACTCGCTGCGCTCGGTCGTTCGGCTGCGGCGAGCGGTATCAGCTCACTCAAAGGCGGTAA
TACGGTTATCC
Features (pLannotate 1.2.2; 15 found; start..end, strand, type, name):
     88..223     +  intron         hybrid intron (fragment): hybrid between chicken β-actin (CBA) and minute virus of mice (MMV) introns (Gray et al., 2011)
    312..442     +  intron         chimeric intron (fragment): chimera between introns from chicken β-actin and rabbit β-globin
    518..1186    +  CDS            dTomato: dTomato is a basic (constitutively fluorescent) orange fluorescent protein published in 2004, derived from Discosoma sp.. It is reported to be a somewhat slowly-maturing dimer with low acid sensitivity.
   1241..1260    +  misc_feature   MCS (fragment): multiple cloning site
   1262..1510    +  CDS            RAF1 (fragment): RAF1_HUMAN - Also known as RAF. Experimental evidence at protein level: Swiss-Prot protein existence level 1. Serine/threonine-protein kinase that acts as a regulatory link between the membrane-associated Ras GTPases and the MAPK/ERK cascade, and this critical regulatory link functions as a switch determining cell fate decisions including proliferation, differentiation, apoptosis, survival and oncogenic transformation. RAF1 activation initiates a mitogen-activated protein kinase (MAPK) cascade that comprises a sequential phosphorylation of the dual-specific MAPK kinases (MAP2K1/MEK1 and MAP2K2
   1577..2248    +  CDS            dTomato: dimeric variant of DsRed fluorescent protein (Shaner et al., 2004) mammalian codon-optimized
   2249..2314    +  CDS            TDsmURFP (fragment): TDsmURFP is a basic (constitutively fluorescent) near ir fluorescent protein published in 2016, derived from Trichodesmium erythraeum IMS101. It requires the cofactor biliverdin for fluorescence.
   2321..2890    +  CDS            H-Ras (sequence partly withheld): human small GTPase proto-oncoprotein
   2899..3487    +  misc_feature   WPRE: woodchuck hepatitis virus posttranscriptional regulatory element
   3530..3651    -  polyA_signal   SV40 poly(A) signal: SV40 polyadenylation signal
   3674..3742    -  CDS            large T antigen (fragment): large T antigen from SV40 (simian virus 40)
   3813..3946    +  repeat_region  AAV2 ITR: inverted terminal repeat of adeno-associated virus serotype 2 inverted
   3940..3996    -  CDS            lacI (fragment): lac repressor; lacI; The lac repressor binds to the lac operator to inhibit transcription in E. coli. This inhibition can be relieved by adding lactose or isopropyl-β-D-thiogalactopyranoside (IPTG).
   3998..1       -  rep_origin     RSF ori (fragment) (across the origin): Plasmids containing the RSF 1030 origin of replication can be propagated in E. coli cells that contain additional plasmids with compatible origins.
   4088..87      +  promoter       chicken β-actin promoter (fragment) (across the origin): contains a 21-bp deletion relative to the standard chicken β-actin promoter
