[The description below was written by a language model from this plasmid's Addgene catalogue record and pLannotate feature annotations shown in this document.]
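Description:
pAAV-CAG-R-Hras is an adeno-associated virus transfer plasmid built on the pAAV-CAG-EGFP backbone, carrying a dimerization-dependent red fluorescent protein (ddRFP) biosensor for the small GTPase H-Ras. It is a high-copy plasmid selected with ampicillin in E. coli. The record lists a recombination-stabilising host strain, as is common for plasmids whose AAV inverted terminal repeats are prone to rearrangement.

The available feature table comes from a partial sequencing result of about 4.1 kb. It covers the expression cassette and one AAV2 ITR, but not the ampicillin resistance gene, the full bacterial origin, the second ITR or the enhancer portion of the CAG promoter. The short lacI, RSF ori and large T antigen fragments at its edges are likely incidental annotation matches.

Within the covered region, a chicken β-actin promoter fragment and chimeric intron sequences typical of CAG lie upstream of two coding blocks. The first is a DsRed-family fluorescent protein annotated as dTomato, followed by a fragment of human RAF1, presumably its Ras-binding region. The second is another dTomato-like protein joined through a short linker-like stretch to human H-Ras. The dTomato calls most likely reflect homology to the two ddRFP partners, which are DsRed-derived. How the two blocks are separated or co-expressed is not annotated. A WPRE, which enhances transcript stability and expression, and an SV40 polyadenylation signal follow the coding region.

The likely sensing logic is that active, GTP-bound H-Ras binds the RAF1 fragment and brings the ddRFP halves together, which raises red fluorescence. This gives an intensity-based rather than ratiometric readout. The construct is intended for AAV packaging and imaging of H-Ras activity in cells and in vivo.
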