Addgene plasmid #180579: pAAV-CAG-R-Hras
Purpose: ddRFP sensor of Hras
Depositing lab: Won Do Heo. Depositing organization: Korea Advanced Institute of Science and Technology. Publication: Intensiometric biosensors visualize the activity of multiple small GTPases in vivo. Kim J , Lee S, Jung K, Oh WC, Kim N, Son S, Jo Y, Kwon HB, Heo WD. Nat Commun. 2019 Jan 14;10(1):211. doi: 10.1038/s41467-018-08217-3. PubMed 30643148.
Backbone
  Vector backbone: pAAV-CAG-EGFP
  Vector type: AAV
Growth in bacteria
  Bacterial resistance: Ampicillin, 100 μg/mL
  Growth temperature: 30°C
  Growth strain: NEB Stable
  Copy number: High Copy
Gene/Insert
  Gene/Insert name: ddRFP sensor of Hras
  Species: H. sapiens (human), Synthetic
  Cloning method: Restriction Enzyme; 5′ cloning site unknown (unknown if destroyed)
Terms and licenses: Academic/Nonprofit Terms; Industry Terms: Not Available to Industry
How to cite: pAAV-CAG-R-Hras was a gift from Won Do Heo (Addgene plasmid # 180579 ; http://n2t.net/addgene:180579 ; RRID:Addgene_180579)
