>Addgene plasmid #180579 | pAAV-CAG-R-Hras | depositor partial sequence | sequence record 351364 | R-Hras
ATGGCCACCATCAAAGAGTTCATGCGCTTCAAGGTGCGCATGGAGGGCTCCATGAACGGCCACGAGTTCG
AGATCGAGGGCGAGGGCGAGGGCCGCCCCTACGAGGGCACCCAGACCGCCAAGCTGAAGGTGACCAAGGG
CGGCCCCCTGCCCTTCGCCTGGGACATCCTGTCCCCCCAGTTCATGTACGGCTCCGAGGCGTACGTGAGG
CACCCCGCCGACATCCCCGATTACAAGAAGCTGCCCTTCCCCGAGGGCTTCAAGTGGGAGCGCGTGATGA
ACTTCGAAGACGGCGGTCTGGTGACCGTTACCCAGGACTCCTCCCTGCAGGACGGCACGCTGATCTGCAA
GGTGAAGATGCGCGGCACCAACTTCCCCCCCGACGGCCCCGTAATGCAGAAGAAGACCATGGGCTGGGAG
GCCTCCACCGAGATGCTGTACCCCGAAGACGGCGTGCTGAAGGGCCATAGCTATCAGGCCCTGAAGCTGA
AGGACGGCGGCCACTACCTGGTGGAGTTCGAGACCATCTACATGGCCAAGAAGCCCGTGCAACTGCCCGG
CGATTACTGTGTGGACACCAAGCTGGACATCACCTCCCACAACGAGGACTACACCATCGTGGAACAGTAC
GGGCGCTCCGAGGGCCGCCACCGTCTGGGCATGGACGAGCGGTACAAGTTAGGGCATGGTACAGGTAGCA
CAGGCAGCGGTAGCTCCGGTACCCTGTACAAGTCCGGACTCAGATCTCGAGCCACCATGCCTTCTAAGAC
AAGCAACACTATCCGTGTTTTCTTGCCGAACAAGCAAAGAACAGTGGTCAATGTGCGAAATGGAATGAGC
TTGCATGACTGCCTTATGAAAGCACTCAAGGTGAGGGGCCTGCAACCAGAGTGCTGTGCAGTGTTCAGAC
TTCTCCACGAACACAAAGGTAAAAAAGCACGCTTAGATTGGAATACTGATGCTGCGTCTTTGATTGGAGA
AGAACTTCAAGTAGATTTCCTGGGATCCGGCGCAACAAACTTCTCTCTGCTGAAACAAGCCGGAGATGTC
GAAGAGAATCCTGGACCGATGGTGAGCAAGAGCGAGGAGGTCATCAAAGAGTTCATGCGCTTCAAGGTGC
GCTTGGAGGGCTCCATGAACGGCCACGAGTTCGAGATCGAGGGCGAGGGCGAGGGCCGCCCCTACGAGGG
CACCCAGACCGCCAAGCTGAAGGTGACCAAGGGCGGCCCCCTGCCCTTCGCCTGGGACATCCTGTCCCCC
CAGATCATGTACGGCTCCAAGGCGTACGTGAAGCACCCCGCCGACGTCCCCGATTACATGAAGCTGTCCT
TCCCCGAGGGCTTCAAGTGGGAGCGCGTGATGCACTTCGAGGACGGCGGTCTGGTGACCGTGACTCAGGA
CACCTCCCTGCAGGACGGCACGCTGATCTACAAGGTGAAGATGCGCGGCACCAACTTCCCCCCCGACGGC
CCCGTAATGCAGAAGAAGACCTTGGGCTGGGATTATGCCACCGAGCGCCTGTACCCCGAAGACGGCGTGC
TGAAGGGCGAGCTTCTGGGGCGCCTGAAGCTGAAGGACGGCGGCCTCAACCTGGTGGAGTTCAAGACCAT
CTACATGGCCAAGAAGCCCGTGCAACTGCCCGGCTACTACTTCGTGGACACCAAGCTGGGCATCACCTCC
CACAACGAGGACTACACCATCGTGGAACAGTACGAGCGCTCCGAGGGCCGCCACCACCTGGGGCATGGCA
CCGGCAGCACCGGCAGCGGCAGCTCCGGTACCGCCTCCTCCGAGGACAACAACCTGTACAAG
[498 nt withheld, positions 1813-2310]
AAGCTGCGGAAGCTGAACCCTCCTGATGAGAGTGGCCCCGGCTGCATGAGCTGCAAGTGTGTGCTCTCCT
GA
